Addgene plasmid #114045: pCDNA5-LAP-MPS1-KD
Purpose: Expression of exogenous LAP tagged MPS1 Kinase-dead
Depositing lab: Geert Kops. Depositing organization: University Medical Centre Utrecht. Publication: A TPR domain-containing N-terminal module of MPS1 is required for its kinetochore localization by Aurora B. Nijenhuis W, von Castelmur E, Littler D, De Marco V, Tromer E, Vleugel M, van Osch MH, Snel B, Perrakis A, Kops GJ. J Cell Biol. 2013 Apr 15;201(2):217-31. doi: 10.1083/jcb.201210033. Epub 2013 Apr 8. PubMed 23569217.
Backbone
  Vector backbone: pcDNA5
  Vector type: Mammalian Expression
Growth in bacteria
  Bacterial resistance: Ampicillin, 100 μg/mL
  Growth temperature: 37°C
  Growth strain: DH5alpha
  Copy number: High Copy
Gene/Insert
  Gene/Insert name: MPS1-KD
  Species: H. sapiens (human)
  Mutation: D664A kinase dead
  Entrez Gene: TTK (a.k.a. CT96, ESK, MPH1, MPS1, MPS1L1, PYT)
  Cloning method: Restriction Enzyme; 5′ cloning site Unknown (unknown if destroyed); 3′ cloning site Unknown (unknown if destroyed)
Terms and licenses: Academic/Nonprofit Terms; Industry Terms: Not Available to Industry
How to cite: pCDNA5-LAP-MPS1-KD was a gift from Geert Kops (Addgene plasmid # 114045 ; http://n2t.net/addgene:114045 ; RRID:Addgene_114045)
