[The description below was written by a language model from this plasmid's Addgene catalogue record and pLannotate feature annotations shown in this document.]
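Description:
pCDNA5-LAP-MPS1-KD is a mammalian expression plasmid built on a pcDNA5 backbone that encodes a kinase-dead version of the human mitotic checkpoint kinase MPS1 (gene TTK) carrying an N-terminal LAP (localization and affinity purification) tag. It is propagated in E. coli as a high-copy plasmid through a ColE1/pUC-type origin, with ampicillin selection provided by the β-lactamase gene.

The expression cassette is driven by the CMV immediate early enhancer and promoter. This is followed immediately by short fragments annotated as tet operator-containing sequences, which suggests a tetracycline-regulatable CMV/TetO2 arrangement that would be repressed in cells expressing the Tet repressor, although the catalogue fields do not state this explicitly. The open reading frame begins with EYFP, followed by a short fragment matching a TEV protease cleavage tag and an S-tag. These elements together constitute the LAP tag, allowing fluorescence imaging of the fusion as well as affinity purification. The tag is fused to the TTK/MPS1 coding sequence bearing the D664A substitution that abolishes kinase activity, and transcription terminates at a bGH polyadenylation signal.

Downstream lies an FRT site directly preceding a hygromycin resistance gene with an SV40 poly(A) signal. No full promoter is annotated upstream of this gene, a layout typical of FLP-mediated integration systems in which hygromycin resistance is activated only after recombination into a genomic FRT acceptor site. The construct is intended for expressing exogenous, fluorescently tagged catalytically inactive MPS1, for instance as a control in studies of MPS1 localization and mitotic checkpoint function.
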