Features (pLannotate 1.2.2; 25 found; start..end, strand, type, name):
    142..521     +  enhancer       CMV enhancer: human cytomegalovirus immediate early enhancer
    522..725     +  promoter       CMV promoter: human cytomegalovirus (CMV) immediate early promoter
    727..746     +  promoter       PLtetO-1 promoter (fragment): modified phage lambda PL promoter with tet operator sites (Lutz and Bujard, 1997)
    748..767     +  promoter       PLtetO-1 promoter (fragment): modified phage lambda PL promoter with tet operator sites (Lutz and Bujard, 1997)
    775..808     +  promoter       TRE3GV promoter (fragment): 3rd-generation Tet-responsive promoter that can be activated by binding of Tet-On® 3G, optimized for retroviral and lentiviral vectors
    931..1647    +  CDS            EYFP: EYFP is a basic (constitutively fluorescent) green/yellow fluorescent protein published in 1996, derived from Aequorea victoria. It is reported to be a very rapidly-maturing weak dimer with high acid sensitivity.
   1674..1692    +  misc_feature   MCS (fragment): pBluescript multiple cloning site
   1693..1712    +  CDS            capTEV™ (fragment): composite tag for in vivo biotinylation, TEV protease cleavage, and 6xHis tagging
   1726..1770    +  CDS            S-Tag: affinity and epitope tag derived from pancreatic ribonuclease A
   1795..4365    +  CDS            TTK: TTK_HUMAN - Also known as MPS1, MPS1L1. Experimental evidence at protein level: Swiss-Prot protein existence level 1. Phosphorylates proteins on serine, threonine, and tyrosine (PubMed:18243099, PubMed:29162720). Probably associated with cell proliferation (PubMed:18243099). Phosphorylates MAD1L1 to promote mitotic checkpoint signaling (PubMed:29162720). Essential for chromosome alignment by enhancing AURKB activity (via direct CDCA8 phosphorylation) at the centromere, and for the mitotic checkpoint (PubMed:18243099). From Homo sapiens (Human).
   4418..4642    +  polyA_signal   bGH poly(A) signal: bovine growth hormone polyadenylation signal
   4646..4667    +  promoter       SV40 promoter (fragment): SV40 enhancer and early promoter
   4688..4921    +  rep_origin     f1 ori (fragment) (sequence partly withheld): f1 bacteriophage origin of replication; arrow indicates direction of (+) strand synthesis
   4926..4973    +  protein_bind   FRT: FLP-mediated recombination occurs in the 8-bp core sequence TCTAGAAA (Turan and Bode, 2011). FLP recombinase from the Saccharomyces cerevisiae 2μ plasmid
   4981..6003    +  CDS            HygR: aminoglycoside phosphotransferase from E. coli; aph(4)-Ia; confers resistance to hygromycin
   6013..6138    +  CDS            ble (fragment): BLE_KLEPN - Experimental evidence at protein level: Swiss-Prot protein existence level 1. Binding protein with a strong affinity to the bleomycin family of antibiotics. Binds to CL990; an antimitotic-antibiotic compound. From Klebsiella pneumoniae.
   6133..6254    +  polyA_signal   SV40 poly(A) signal: SV40 polyadenylation signal
   6327..6343    -  protein_bind   lac operator: The lac repressor binds to the lac operator to inhibit transcription in E. coli. This inhibition can be relieved by adding lactose or isopropyl-β-D-thiogalactopyranoside (IPTG). lac repressor encoded by lacI
   6351..6381    -  promoter       lac promoter: promoter for the E. coli lac operon
   6396..6417    -  protein_bind   CAP binding site: CAP binding activates transcription in the presence of cAMP. E. coli catabolite activator protein
   6430..6522    -  CDS            lacI (fragment): lac repressor; lacI; The lac repressor binds to the lac operator to inhibit transcription in E. coli. This inhibition can be relieved by adding lactose or isopropyl-β-D-thiogalactopyranoside (IPTG).
   6705..7293    -  rep_origin     ori: high-copy-number ColE1/pMB1/pBR322/pUC origin of replication
   7464..8324    -  CDS            AmpR: β-lactamase; bla; confers resistance to ampicillin, carbenicillin, and related antibiotics
   8325..8429    -  promoter       AmpR promoter: bla
   8488..8540    -  misc_feature   bom (fragment): basis of mobility region from pBR322
>Addgene plasmid #114045 | pCDNA5-LAP-MPS1-KD | addgene full sequence | sequence record 221384 | Addgene NGS Result
GTGTGTTGGAGGTCGCTGAGTAGTGCGCGAGCAAAATTTAAGCTACAACAAGGCAAGGCTTGACCGACAA
TTGCATGAAGAATCTGCTTAGGGTTAGGCGTTTTGCGCTGCTTCGCGATGTACGGGCCAGATATACGCGT
TGACATTGATTATTGACTAGTTATTAATAGTAATCAATTACGGGGTCATTAGTTCATAGCCCATATATGG
AGTTCCGCGTTACATAACTTACGGTAAATGGCCCGCCTGGCTGACCGCCCAACGACCCCCGCCCATTGAC
GTCAATAATGACGTATGTTCCCATAGTAACGCCAATAGGGACTTTCCATTGACGTCAATGGGTGGAGTAT
TTACGGTAAACTGCCCACTTGGCAGTACATCAAGTGTATCATATGCCAAGTACGCCCCCTATTGACGTCA
ATGACGGTAAATGGCCCGCCTGGCATTATGCCCAGTACATGACCTTATGGGACTTTCCTACTTGGCAGTA
CATCTACGTATTAGTCATCGCTATTACCATGGTGATGCGGTTTTGGCAGTACATCAATGGGCGTGGATAG
CGGTTTGACTCACGGGGATTTCCAAGTCTCCACCCCATTGACGTCAATGGGAGTTTGTTTTGGCACCAAA
ATCAACGGGACTTTCCAAAATGTCGTAACAACTCCGCCCCATTGACGCAAATGGGCGGTAGGCGTGTACG
GTGGGAGGTCTATATAAGCAGAGCTCTCCCTATCAGTGATAGAGATCTCCCTATCAGTGATAGAGATCGT
CGACGAGCTCGTTTAGTGAACCGTCAGATCGCCTGGAGACGCCATCCACGCTGTTTTGACCTCCATAGAA
GACACCGGGACCGATCCAGCCTCCGGACTCTAGCGTTTAAACTTAAGCTTGGTACCGAGCTCGGATCCGC
TAGCGCTACCGGTCGCCACCATGGTGAGCAAGGGCGAGGAGCTGTTCACCGGGGTGGTGCCCATCCTGGT
CGAGCTGGACGGCGACGTAAACGGCCACAAGTTCAGCGTGTCCGGCGAGGGCGAGGGCGATGCCACCTAC
GGCAAGCTGACCCTGAAGTTCATCTGCACCACCGGCAAGCTGCCCGTGCCCTGGCCCACCCTCGTGACCA
CCTTCGGCTACGGCCTGCAGTGCTTCGCCCGCTACCCCGACCACATGAAGCAGCACGACTTCTTCAAGTC
CGCCATGCCCGAAGGCTACGTCCAGGAGCGCACCATCTTCTTCAAGGACGACGGCAACTACAAGACCCGC
GCCGAGGTGAAGTTCGAGGGCGACACCCTGGTGAACCGCATCGAGCTGAAGGGCATCGACTTCAAGGAGG
ACGGCAACATCCTGGGGCACAAGCTGGAGTACAACTACAACAGCCACAACGTCTATATCATGGCCGACAA
GCAGAAGAACGGCATCAAGGTGAACTTCAAGATCCGCCACAACATCGAGGACGGCAGCGTGCAGCTCGCC
GACCACTACCAGCAGAACACCCCCATCGGCGACGGCCCCGTGCTGCTGCCCGACAACCACTACCTGAGCT
ACCAGTCCGCCCTGAGCAAAGACCCCAACGAGAAGCGCGATCACATGGTCCTGCTGGAGTTCGTGACCGC
CGCCGGGATCACTCTCGGCATGGACGAGCTGTACAAGTCCGGAGGGGATCGGTGGAGCTCCACCGGTGGC
GGCCGCTCTAGAGAGAATCTTTATTTTCAGGGCGCCGCCAAATTCAAAGAAACCGCTGCTGCTAAATTCG
AACGCCAGCACATGGACAGCGGAGGTGGAGGTACTAGTCTCGAGATGGAATCCGAGGATTTAAGTGGCAG
AGAATTGACAATTGATTCCATAATGAACAAAGTGAGAGACATTAAAAATAAGTTTAAAAATGAAGACCTT
ACTGATGAACTAAGCTTGAATAAAATTTCTGCTGATACTACAGATAACTCGGGAACTGTTAACCAAATTA
TGATGATGGCAAACAACCCAGAGGACTGGTTGAGTTTGTTGCTCAAACTAGAGAAAAACAGTGTTCCGCT
AAGTGATGCTCTTTTAAATAAATTGATTGGTCGTTACAGTCAAGCAATTGAAGCGCTTCCCCCAGATAAA
TATGGCCAAAATGAGAGTTTTGCTAGAATTCAAGTGAGATTTGCTGAATTAAAAGCTATTCAAGAGCCAG
ATGATGCACGTGACTACTTTCAAATGGCCAGAGCAAACTGCAAGAAATTTGCTTTTGTTCATATATCTTT
TGCACAATTTGAACTGTCACAAGGTAATGTCAAAAAAAGTAAACAACTTCTTCAAAAAGCTGTAGAACGT
GGAGCAGTACCACTAGAAATGCTGGAAATTGCCCTGCGGAATTTAAACCTCCAAAAAAAGCAGCTGCTTT
CAGAGGAGGAAAAGAAGAATTTATCAGCATCTACGGTATTAACTGCCCAAGAATCATTTTCCGGTTCACT
TGGGCATTTACAGAATAGGAACAACAGTTGTGATTCCAGAGGACAGACTACTAAAGCCAGGTTTTTATAT
GGAGAGAACATGCCACCACAAGATGCAGAAATAGGTTACCGGAATTCATTGAGACAAACTAACAAAACTA
AACAGTCATGCCCATTTGGAAGAGTCCCAGTTAACCTTCTAAATAGCCCAGATTGTGATGTGAAGACGGA
CGATTCAGTTGTACCTTGTTTTATGAAAAGACAAACCTCTAGATCAGAATGCCGAGATTTGGTTGTGCCT
GGATCTAAACCAAGTGGAAATGATTCCTGTGAATTAAGAAATTTAAAGTCTGTTCAAAATAGTCATTTCA
AGGAACCTCTGGTGTCAGATGAAAAGAGTTCTGAACTTATTATTACTGATTCAATAACCCTGAAGAATAA
AACGGAATCAAGTCTTCTAGCTAAATTAGAAGAAACTAAAGAGTATCAAGAACCAGAGGTTCCAGAGAGT
AACCAGAAACAGTGGCAATCTAAGAGAAAGTCAGAGTGTATTAACCAGAATCCTGCTGCATCTTCAAATC
ACTGGCAGATTCCGGAGTTAGCCCGAAAAGTTAATACAGAGCAGAAACATACCACTTTTGAGCAACCTGT
CTTTTCAGTTTCAAAACAGTCACCACCAATATCAACATCTAAATGGTTTGACCCAAAATCTATTTGTAAG
ACACCAAGCAGCAATACCTTGGATGATTACATGAGCTGTTTTAGAACTCCAGTTGTAAAGAATGACTTTC
CACCTGCTTGTCAGTTGTCAACACCTTATGGCCAACCTGCCTGTTTCCAGCAGCAACAGCATCAAATACT
TGCCACTCCACTTCAAAATTTACAGGTTTTAGCATCTTCTTCAGCAAATGAATGCATTTCGGTTAAAGGA
AGAATTTATTCCATATTAAAGCAGATAGGAAGTGGAGGTTCAAGCAAGGTATTTCAGGTGTTAAATGAAA
AGAAACAGATATATGCTATAAAATATGTGAACTTAGAAGAAGCAGATAACCAAACTCTTGATAGTTACCG
GAACGAAATAGCTTATTTGAATAAACTACAACAACACAGTGATAAGATCATCCGACTTTATGATTATGAA
ATCACGGACCAGTACATCTACATGGTAATGGAGTGTGGAAATATTGATCTTAATAGTTGGCTTAAAAAGA
AAAAATCCATTGATCCATGGGAACGCAAGAGTTACTGGAAAAATATGTTAGAGGCAGTTCACACAATCCA
TCAACATGGCATTGTTCACAGTGATCTTAAACCAGCTAACTTTCTGATAGTTGATGGAATGCTAAAGCTA
ATTGCTTTTGGGATTGCAAACCAAATGCAACCAGATACAACAAGTGTTGTTAAAGATTCTCAGGTTGGCA
CAGTTAATTATATGCCACCAGAAGCAATCAAAGATATGTCTTCCTCCAGAGAGAATGGGAAATCTAAGTC
AAAGATAAGCCCCAAAAGTGATGTTTGGTCCTTAGGATGTATTTTGTACTATATGACTTACGGGAAAACA
CCATTTCAGCAGATAATTAATCAGATTTCTAAATTACATGCCATAATTGATCCTAATCATGAAATTGAAT
TTCCCGATATTCCAGAGAAAGATCTTCAAGATGTGTTAAAGTGTTGTTTAAAAAGGGACCCAAAACAGAG
GATATCCATTCCTGAGCTCCTGGCTCATCCATATGTTCAAATTCAAACTCATCCAGTTAACCAAATGGCC
AAGGGAACCACTGAAGAAATGAAATATGTTCTGGGCCAACTTGTTGGTCTGAATTCTCCTAACTCCATTT
TGAAAGCTGCTAAAACTTTATATGAACACTATAGTGGTGGTGAAAGTCATAATTCTTCATCCTCCAAGAC
TTTTGAAAAAAAAAGGGGAAAAAAATGAGTCGAGCATGCATCTAGAGGGCCCGTTTAAACCCGCTGATCA
GCCTCGACTGTGCCTTCTAGTTGCCAGCCATCTGTTGTTTGCCCCTCCCCCGTGCCTTCCTTGACCCTGG
AAGGTGCCACTCCCACTGTCCTTTCCTAATAAAATGAGGAAATTGCATCGCATTGTCTGAGTAGGTGTCA
TTCTATTCTGGGGGGTGGGGTGGGGCAGGACAGCAAGGGGGAGGATTGGGAAGACAATAGCAGGCATGCT
GGGGATGCGGTGGGCTCTATGGCTTCTGAGGCGGAAAGAACCAGCTGGGGCTCTAGGGGGTATCCCC
[124 nt withheld, positions 4688-4811]
C
[91 nt withheld, positions 4813-4903]
AGGGTGATGGTTCACGTACCTAGAAGTTCCTATTCCGAAGTTCCTATTCTCTAGAAAGTATAGGAACTTC
CTTGGCCAAAAAGCCTGAACTCACCGCGACGTCTGTCGAGAAGTTTCTGATCGAAAAGTTCGACAGCGTC
TCCGACCTGATGCAGCTCTCGGAGGGCGAAGAATCTCGTGCTTTCAGCTTCGATGTAGGAGGGCGTGGAT
ATGTCCTGCGGGTAAATAGCTGCGCCGATGGTTTCTACAAAGATCGTTATGTTTATCGGCACTTTGCATC
GGCCGCGCTCCCGATTCCGGAAGTGCTTGACATTGGGGAATTCAGCGAGAGCCTGACCTATTGCATCTCC
CGCCGTGCACAGGGTGTCACGTTGCAAGACCTGCCTGAAACCGAACTGCCCGCTGTTCTGCAGCCGGTCG
CGGAGGCCATGGATGCGATCGCTGCGGCCGATCTTAGCCAGACGAGCGGGTTCGGCCCATTCGGACCGCA
AGGAATCGGTCAATACACTACATGGCGTGATTTCATATGCGCGATTGCTGATCCCCATGTGTATCACTGG
CAAACTGTGATGGACGACACCGTCAGTGCGTCCGTCGCGCAGGCTCTCGATGAGCTGATGCTTTGGGCCG
AGGACTGCCCCGAAGTCCGGCACCTCGTGCACGCGGATTTCGGCTCCAACAATGTCCTGACGGACAATGG
CCGCATAACAGCGGTCATTGACTGGAGCGAGGCGATGTTCGGGGATTCCCAATACGAGGTCGCCAACATC
TTCTTCTGGAGGCCGTGGTTGGCTTGTATGGAGCAGCAGACGCGCTACTTCGAGCGGAGGCATCCGGAGC
TTGCAGGATCGCCGCGGCTCCGGGCGTATATGCTCCGCATTGGTCTTGACCAACTCTATCAGAGCTTGGT
TGACGGCAATTTCGATGATGCAGCTTGGGCGCAGGGTCGATGCGACGCAATCGTCCGATCCGGAGCCGGG
ACTGTCGGGCGTACACAAATCGCCCGCAGAAGCGCGGCCGTCTGGACCGATGGCTGTGTAGAAGTACTCG
CCGATAGTGGAAACCGACGCCCCAGCACTCGTCCGAGGGCAAAGGAATAGCACGTACTACGAGATTTCGA
TTCCACCGCCGCCTTCTATGAAAGGTTGGGCTTCGGAATCGTTTTCCGGGACGCCGGCTGGATGATCCTC
CAGCGCGGGGATCTCATGCTGGAGTTCTTCGCCCACCCCAACTTGTTTATTGCAGCTTATAATGGTTACA
AATAAAGCAATAGCATCACAAATTTCACAAATAAAGCATTTTTTTCACTGCATTCTAGTTGTGGTTTGTC
CAAACTCATCAATGTATCTTATCATGTCTGTATACCGTCGACCTCTAGCTAGAGCTTGGCGTAATCATGG
TCATAGCTGTTTCCTGTGTGAAATTGTTATCCGCTCACAATTCCACACAACATACGAGCCGGAAGCATAA
AGTGTAAAGCCTGGGGTGCCTAATGAGTGAGCTAACTCACATTAATTGCGTTGCGCTCACTGCCCGCTTT
CCAGTCGGGAAACCTGTCGTGCCAGCTGCATTAATGAATCGGCCAACGCGCGGGGAGAGGCGGTTTGCGT
ATTGGGCGCTCTTCCGCTTCCTCGCTCACTGACTCGCTGCGCTCGGTCGTTCGGCTGCGGCGAGCGGTAT
CAGCTCACTCAAAGGCGGTAATACGGTTATCCACAGAATCAGGGGATAACGCAGGAAAGAACATGTGAGC
AAAAGGCCAGCAAAAGGCCAGGAACCGTAAAAAGGCCGCGTTGCTGGCGTTTTTCCATAGGCTCCGCCCC
CCTGACGAGCATCACAAAAATCGACGCTCAAGTCAGAGGTGGCGAAACCCGACAGGACTATAAAGATACC
AGGCGTTTCCCCCTGGAAGCTCCCTCGTGCGCTCTCCTGTTCCGACCCTGCCGCTTACCGGATACCTGTC
CGCCTTTCTCCCTTCGGGAAGCGTGGCGCTTTCTCATAGCTCACGCTGTAGGTATCTCAGTTCGGTGTAG
GTCGTTCGCTCCAAGCTGGGCTGTGTGCACGAACCCCCCGTTCAGCCCGACCGCTGCGCCTTATCCGGTA
ACTATCGTCTTGAGTCCAACCCGGTAAGACACGACTTATCGCCACTGGCAGCAGCCACTGGTAACAGGAT
TAGCAGAGCGAGGTATGTAGGCGGTGCTACAGAGTTCTTGAAGTGGTGGCCTAACTACGGCTACACTAGA
AGAACAGTATTTGGTATCTGCGCTCTGCTGAAGCCAGTTACCTTCGGAAAAAGAGTTGGTAGCTCTTGAT
CCGGCAAACAAACCACCGCTGGTAGCGGTGGTTTTTTTGTTTGCAAGCAGCAGATTACGCGCAGAAAAAA
AGGATCTCAAGAAGATCCTTTGATCTTTTCTACGGGGTCTGACGCTCAGTGGAACGAAAACTCACGTTAA
GGGATTTTGGTCATGAGATTATCAAAAAGGATCTTCACCTAGATCCTTTTAAATTAAAAATGAAGTTTTA
AATCAATCTAAAGTATATATGAGTAAACTTGGTCTGACAGTTACCAATGCTTAATCAGTGAGGCACCTAT
CTCAGCGATCTGTCTATTTCGTTCATCCATAGTTGCCTGACTCCCCGTCGTGTAGATAACTACGATACGG
GAGGGCTTACCATCTGGCCCCAGTGCTGCAATGATACCGCGAGACCCACGCTCACCGGCTCCAGATTTAT
CAGCAATAAACCAGCCAGCCGGAAGGGCCGAGCGCAGAAGTGGTCCTGCAACTTTATCCGCCTCCATCCA
GTCTATTAATTGTTGCCGGGAAGCTAGAGTAAGTAGTTCGCCAGTTAATAGTTTGCGCAACGTTGTTGCC
ATTGCTACAGGCATCGTGGTGTCACGCTCGTCGTTTGGTATGGCTTCATTCAGCTCCGGTTCCCAACGAT
CAAGGCGAGTTACATGATCCCCCATGTTGTGCAAAAAAGCGGTTAGCTCCTTCGGTCCTCCGATCGTTGT
CAGAAGTAAGTTGGCCGCAGTGTTATCACTCATGGTTATGGCAGCACTGCATAATTCTCTTACTGTCATG
CCATCCGTAAGATGCTTTTCTGTGACTGGTGAGTACTCAACCAAGTCATTCTGAGAATAGTGTATGCGGC
GACCGAGTTGCTCTTGCCCGGCGTCAATACGGGATAATACCGCGCCACATAGCAGAACTTTAAAAGTGCT
CATCATTGGAAAACGTTCTTCGGGGCGAAAACTCTCAAGGATCTTACCGCTGTTGAGATCCAGTTCGATG
TAACCCACTCGTGCACCCAACTGATCTTCAGCATCTTTTACTTTCACCAGCGTTTCTGGGTGAGCAAAAA
CAGGAAGGCAAAATGCCGCAAAAAAGGGAATAAGGGCGACACGGAAATGTTGAATACTCATACTCTTCCT
TTTTCAATATTATTGAAGCATTTATCAGGGTTATTGTCTCATGAGCGGATACATATTTGAATGTATTTAG
AAAAATAAACAAATAGGGGTTCCGCGCACATTTCCCCGAAAAGTGCCACCTGACGTCGACGGATCGGGAG
ATCTCCCGATCCCCTATGGTGCACTCTCAGTACAATCTGCTCTGATGCCGCATAGTTAAGCCAGTATCTG
CTCCCTGCTT
